>Addgene plasmid #176565 | pU-YLL058W-zr | addgene full sequence | sequence record 350306 | Addgene NGS Result
GTGATGACGGTGAAAACCTCTGACACATGCAGCTCCCGGAGACGGTCACAGCTTGTCTGTAAGCGGATGC
CGGGAGCAGACAAGCCCGTCAGGGCGCGTCAGCGGGTGTTGGCGGGTGTCGGGGCTGGCTTAACTATGCG
GCATCAGAGCAGATTGTACTGAGAGTGCACCATATGTCATTATCAATACTGCCATTTCAAAGAATACGTA
AATAATTAATAGTAGTGATTTTCCTAACTTTATTTAGTCAAAAAATTAGCCTTTTAATTCTGCTGTAACC
CGTACATGCCCAAAATAGGGGGCGGGTTACACAGAATATATAACATCGTAGGTGTCTGGGTGAACAGTTT
ATTCCTGGCATCCACTAAATATAATGGAGCCCGCTTTTTAAGCTGGCATCCAGAAAAAAAAAGAATCCCA
GCACCAAAATATTGTTTTCTTCACCAACCATCAGTTCATAGGTCCATTCTCTTAGCGCAACTACAGAGAA
CAGGGGCACAAACAGGCAAAAAACGGGCACAACCTCAATGGAGTGATGCAACCTGCCTGGAGTAAATGAT
GACACAAGGCAATTGACCCACGCATGTATCTATCTCATTTTCTTACACCTTCTATTACCTTCTGCTCTCT
CTGATTTGGAAAAAGCTGAAAAAAAAGGTTGAAACCAGTTCCCTGAAATTATTCCCCTACTTGACTAATA
AGTATATAAAGACGGTAGGTATTGATTGTAATTCTGTAAATCTATTTCTTAAACTTCTTAAATTCTACTT
TTATAGTTAGTCTTTTTTTTAGTTTTAAAACACCAAGAACTTAGTTTCGAATAAACACACATAAACAAAC
AAAGTCGACATGACTGAAATCGCATTCGGCCAGCCACTGCCGTCTAATCTGGAATACGCTGTTTCCTTCG
GTATTCCGACATGGGACTCTGCGATTGGGTATGCCGAAAAAGACCCCAGAGTGGTATCTAAAATGGCAAC
AGGATACCCGAGGTATTTTCCCCAACCTCCTGTACAAAAATTGTGTAAGCACTTCCTTAAAAAGTTTGGC
AGAGAAAGTGAGGATTGTAGGCCATTCCCGTCACTGAAGGAAGCCCAGGAGTGTTTGAAATTCGTCAAGT
ATGTGTCCGGGTCAGAGACCTTGGTGCATATCGAGGTTGAGGCCTTTGAGTTTGAAAACAATGAAGGTAA
CAGTTCAGAAAGTTCTGATAAAAACGTAACCATTGCGGCGGTATTGGCCTCAGGGAATGAGTTCGATATA
GTAAGAGAGTACTGGAAGCTAAGAGGAGAGTGCGTTTCTTCCCGTCTGGCCACGAATATCAACCAACTTC
TTGATAACATGTCCACAAGTTCAAATGAAAAGGAACATGAAGCGGAGGACGGTATATTGTTTGCTAGAAA
AGAGGGCGAGAACGCTAAAATACTTTTAAAGAAAAGGATTGTTGAAAACCACTGTTCCCCGTTTGGTTTA
CCCCGTAAAAATAGTGTTTGGGACAAGGAGAGTATCGATCCCGACAAAGACGTATATTTGGTGTCATCAG
GCATGTCTAGTATATTCGCAGCACGTCGTTTTTTGACTTTTTGGGAGGAGAAGCGTGCATCCGACTGTAG
CTCAACCCAAGACAATTTTAAGGGAAAAAAAGATGTACTACTTTGCAACACTGCCGTGGTGTTCGGATTC
CCATTTAAGGACACACAGGTGATCATGAAAACTTTTGGGAAATGCCAATTCTACGGGTTCGGCGACAGTA
GGGACATCTCTTCTTTGAAGAAGTTTCTGGACTCTAATAAAAGGATATTAGCCGTATTTATTGAAACTCC
ATCCAACCCCCTGTTGAACATGCCAGATCTGCCTCAGCTACGTAAGCTTGCAGACGAATATGGTTTTTTT
ATAATAATTGATGATACTATAGGAGGTCTTAACGTAGATACACTGTCCTATGCTGACATCCTTAGCACGT
CTCTAACGAAGCTGTTCAATGGGTCTTCTAACGTGATGGGGGGATCCATTATTCTAAATCCGAAGTCATT
TTTTTATCCATGCGCAAGGGAGTATTTCGCCTCTTCTAAATATGAAGACCTGCTGTGGGGAGAGGATGCC
GTAGTACTTGAGGAGAATTCCCGTGATTTTGAAGAAAGGACAATTTGTGCCAACAAAAATACGGAGACAT
TGCTTAACGAGCTTCTGCTACCGCTAGAGGGGAACGAATTCAAGAAGATTTATTACCCAAGTGTGAGCAG
CAAAGAGACATTCGCGAACTATGAGACGGTTAGGAACAAAAAAGGGGGGTACGGATGCCTATTCAGCATG
AGTTTCTTCGACGAAAAAGACGCCTTGATCTTCTACGATTCCCTTAAGGTTTTCAAAGGGCCATCTAACG
GCACTAATTTCACATTAGCTTGTCCATATGTCCACCTGGCGCACCACTCCGAACTAGAAAAAGTCAGTGA
GTTTGGGGTAGACCCGAACTTTATTCGTGTTTCAGTGGGTCTTGAAAATATTAAATGGTTAATAGACGTG
TTTTCCAACGCCATCGAGGCGGTCAGAAAAAGGAGACTACAGACATGAGGCGCGCCACTTCTAAATAAGC
GAATTTCTTATGATTTATGATTTTTATTATTAAATAAGTTATAAAAAAAATAAGTGTATACAAATTTTAA
AGTGACTCTTAGGTTTTAAAACGAAAATTCTTATTCTTGAGTAACTCTTTCCTGTAGGTCAGGTTGCTTT
CTCAGGTATAGTATGAGGTCGCTCTTATTGACCACACCTCTACCGGCAGATCCGCTAGGGATAACAGGGT
AATATAGATCTGTTTAGCTTGCCTCGTCCCCGCCGGGTCACCGATCGCTTGCCTGTAACTTACACGCGCC
TCGCATCTTTTAATGATGGAATAATTTGGGAATTTACTCTGTATTTATTTATTTTTATGTTTTGTATTTG
GATTTTAGAAAGTAAATAAAGAAGGTAGAAGAGTTACGGAATGAAGAAAAAAAAATAAACAAAGGTTTAA
AAAATTTCAACAAAAAGCGTACTTTACATATATATTTATTAGACAAGAAAAGCAGATTAAATAGATATAC
ATTCGATTAACGATAAGTAAAATGTAAAATCACAGGATTTTCGTGTGTGGTCTTCTACACAGACAAGATG
AAACAATTCGGCATTAATACCTGAGAGCAGGAAGAGCAAGATAAAAGGTAGTATTTGTTGGCGATCCCCC
TAGAGTCTTTTACATCTTCGGAAAACAAAAACTATTTTTTCTTTAATTTCTTTTTTTACTTTCTATTTTT
AATTTATATATTTATATTAAAAAATTTAAATTATAATTATTTTTATAGCACGTGATGAAAAGGACCCTAA
GAAACCATTATTATCATGACATTAACCTATAAAAATAGGCGTATCACGAGGCCCTTTCGTCTCGCGCGTT
TCGGTGATGACGGTGAAAACCTCTGACACATGCAGCTCCCGGAGACGGTCACAGCTTGTCTGTAAGCGGA
TGCCGGGAGCAGACAAGCCCGTCAGGGCGCGTCAGCGGGTGTTGGCGGCGATTCGGTAATCTCCGAACAG
AAGGAAGAACGAAGGAAGGAGCACAGACTTAGATTGGTATATATACGCATATGTAGTGTTGAAGAAACAT
GAAATTGCCCAGTATTCTTAACCCAACTGCACAGAACAAAAACCTGCAGGAAACGAAGATAAATCATGTC
GAAAGCTACATATAAGGAACGTGCTGCTACTCATCCTAGTCCTGTTGCTGCCAAGCTATTTAATATCATG
CACGAAAAGCAAACAAACTTGTGTGCTTCATTGGATGTTCGTACCACCAAGGAATTACTGGAGTTAGTTG
AAGCATTAGGTCCCAAAATTTGTTTACTAAAAACACATGTGGATATCTTGACTGATTTTTCCATGGAGGG
CACAGTTAAGCCGCTAAAGGCATTATCCGCCAAGTACAATTTTTTACTCTTCGAAGACAGAAAATTTGCT
GACATTGGTAATACAGTCAAATTGCAGTACTCTGCGGGTGTATACAGAATAGCAGAATGGGCAGACATTA
CGAATGCACACGGTGTGGTGGGCCCAGGTATTGTTAGCGGTTTGAAGCAGGCGGCAGAAGAAGTAACAAA
GGAACCTAGAGGCCTTTTGATGTTAGCAGAATTGTCATGCAAGGGCTCCCTATCTACTGGAGAATATACT
AAGGGTACTGTTGACATTGCGAAGAGCGACAAAGATTTTGTTATCGGCTTTATTGCTCAAAGAGACATGG
GTGGAAGAGATGAAGGTTACGATTGGTTGATTATGACACCCGGTGTGGGTTTAGATGACAAGGGAGACGC
ATTGGGTCAACAGTATAGAACCGTGGATGATGTGGTCTCTACAGGATCTGACATTATTATTGTTGGAAGA
GGACTATTTGCAAAGGGAAGGGATGCTAAGGTAGAGGGTGAACGTTACAGAAAAGCAGGCTGGGAAGCAT
ATTTGAGAAGATGCGGCCAGCAAAACTAAGAGCTCGAATTCATCGATGATATCAGATCCACTAGTGGCCT
ATGCGGCCGCGGATCTGCCGGTCTCCCTATAGTGAGTCGTATTAATTTCGATAAGCCAGGTTAACCTGCA
TTAATGAATCGGCCAACGCGCGGGGAGAGGCGGTTTGCGTATTGGGCGCTCTTCCGCTTCCTCGCTCACT
GACTCGCTGCGCTCGGTCGTTCGGCTGCGGCGAGCGGTATCAGCTCACTCAAAGGCGGTAATACGGTTAT
CCACAGAATCAGGGGATAACGCAGGAAAGAACATGTGAGCAAAAGGCCAGCAAAAGGCCAGGAACCGTAA
AAAGGCCGCGTTGCTGGCGTTTTTCCATAGGCTCCGCCCCCCTGACGAGCATCACAAAAATCGACGCTCA
AGTCAGAGGTGGCGAAACCCGACAGGACTATAAAGATACCAGGCGTTTCCCCCTGGAAGCTCCCTCGTGC
GCTCTCCTGTTCCGACCCTGCCGCTTACCGGATACCTGTCCGCCTTTCTCCCTTCGGGAAGCGTGGCGCT
TTCTCATAGCTCACGCTGTAGGTATCTCAGTTCGGTGTAGGTCGTTCGCTCCAAGCTGGGCTGTGTGCAC
GAACCCCCCGTTCAGCCCGACCGCTGCGCCTTATCCGGTAACTATCGTCTTGAGTCCAACCCGGTAAGAC
ACGACTTATCGCCACTGGCAGCAGCCACTGGTAACAGGATTAGCAGAGCGAGGTATGTAGGCGGTGCTAC
AGAGTTCTTGAAGTGGTGGCCTAACTACGGCTACACTAGAAGAACAGTATTTGGTATCTGCGCTCTGCTG
AAGCCAGTTACCTTCGGAAAAAGAGTTGGTAGCTCTTGATCCGGCAAACAAACCACCGCTGGTAGCGGTG
GTTTTTTTGTTTGCAAGCAGCAGATTACGCGCAGAAAAAAAGGATCTCAAGAAGATCCTTTGATCTTTTC
TACGGGGTCTGACGCTCAGTGGAACGAAAACTCACGTTAAGGGATTTTGGTCATGAGATTATCAAAAAGG
ATCTTCACCTAGATCCTTTTAAATTAAAAATGAAGTTTTAAATCAATCTAAAGTATATATGAGTAAACTT
GGTCTGACAGTTACCAATGCTTAATCAGTGAGGCACCTATCTCAGCGATCTGTCTATTTCGTTCATCCAT
AGTTGCCTGACTCCCCGTCGTGTAGATAACTACGATACGGGAGGGCTTACCATCTGGCCCCAGTGCTGCA
ATGATACCGCGAGACCCACGCTCACCGGCTCCAGATTTATCAGCAATAAACCAGCCAGCCGGAAGGGCCG
AGCGCAGAAGTGGTCCTGCAACTTTATCCGCCTCCATCCAGTCTATTAATTGTTGCCGGGAAGCTAGAGT
AAGTAGTTCGCCAGTTAATAGTTTGCGCAACGTTGTTGCCATTGCTACAGGCATCGTGGTGTCACGCTCG
TCGTTTGGTATGGCTTCATTCAGCTCCGGTTCCCAACGATCAAGGCGAGTTACATGATCCCCCATGTTGT
GCAAAAAAGCGGTTAGCTCCTTCGGTCCTCCGATCGTTGTCAGAAGTAAGTTGGCCGCAGTGTTATCACT
CATGGTTATGGCAGCACTGCATAATTCTCTTACTGTCATGCCATCCGTAAGATGCTTTTCTGTGACTGGT
GAGTACTCAACCAAGTCATTCTGAGAATAGTGTATGCGGCGACCGAGTTGCTCTTGCCCGGCGTCAATAC
GGGATAATACCGCGCCACATAGCAGAACTTTAAAAGTGCTCATCATTGGAAAACGTTCTTCGGGGCGAAA
ACTCTCAAGGATCTTACCGCTGTTGAGATCCAGTTCGATGTAACCCACTCGTGCACCCAACTGATCTTCA
GCATCTTTTACTTTCACCAGCGTTTCTGGGTGAGCAAAAACAGGAAGGCAAAATGCCGCAAAAAAGGGAA
TAAGGGCGACACGGAAATGTTGAATACTCATACTCTTCCTTTTTCAATATTATTGAAGCATTTATCAGGG
TTATTGTCTCATGAGCGGATACATATTTGAATGTATTTAGAAAAATAAACAAATAGGGGTTCCGCGCACA
TTTCCCCGAAAAGTGCCACCTGACGTCTAAGAAACCATTATTATCATGACATTAACCTATAAAAATAGGC
GTATCACGAGGCCCTTTCGTCTCGCGCGTTTCG
Features (pLannotate 1.2.2; 14 found; start..end, strand, type, name):
    125..176     +  misc_feature   bom (fragment): basis of mobility region from pBR322
    177..843     +  promoter       GAP promoter: S. cerevisiae TDH3; promoter for glyceraldehyde-3-phosphate dehydrogenase
    850..2553    +  CDS            METW_YEAST: Experimental evidence at protein level: Swiss-Prot protein existence level 1. Catalyzes the formation of L-cystathionine from O-succinyl-L- homoserine (OSHS) and L-cysteine, via a gamma-replacement reaction. In the absence of thiol, catalyzes gamma-elimination to form 2- oxobutanoate, succinate and ammonia (By similarity). From Saccharomyces cerevisiae (strain ATCC 204508 / S288c) (Baker's yeast).
   2589..2776    +  terminator     ADH1 terminator: S. cerevisiae ADH1; transcription terminator for the S. cerevisiae alcohol dehydrogenase 1 (ADH1) gene
   2843..3346    -  misc_feature   CEN/ARS: S. cerevisiae CEN6 centromere fused to an autonomously replicating sequence
   3421..3456    +  CDS            rop (fragment): Rop protein, which maintains plasmids at low copy number; rop
   3550..3705    +  promoter       URA3 promoter (fragment): S. cerevisiae URA3
   3706..4509    +  CDS            URA3: orotidine-5'-phosphate decarboxylase, required for uracil biosynthesis; S. cerevisiae URA3; yeast auxotrophic marker, counterselectable with 5-fluoroorotic acid (5-FOA)
   4576..4594    -  promoter       T7 promoter: promoter for bacteriophage T7 RNA polymerase
   4616..4669    -  CDS            lacI (fragment): lac repressor; lacI; The lac repressor binds to the lac operator to inhibit transcription in E. coli. This inhibition can be relieved by adding lactose or isopropyl-β-D-thiogalactopyranoside (IPTG).
   4852..5440    -  rep_origin     ori: high-copy-number ColE1/pMB1/pBR322/pUC origin of replication
   5611..6471    -  CDS            AmpR: β-lactamase; bla; confers resistance to ampicillin, carbenicillin, and related antibiotics
   6472..6576    -  promoter       AmpR promoter: bla
   6671..23      +  CDS            rop (fragment) (across the origin): Rop protein, which maintains plasmids at low copy number; rop
