[The description below was written by a language model from this plasmid's Addgene catalogue record and pLannotate feature annotations shown in this document.]
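Description:
pU-YLL058W-zr is a yeast expression plasmid built on the pU backbone, a yeast–E. coli shuttle vector of about 6.7 kb. In bacteria it is maintained at high copy through a ColE1/pUC-type origin and selected with ampicillin via the β-lactamase gene and its native promoter. In Saccharomyces cerevisiae it replicates as a low-copy, stably segregating episome through a CEN6/ARS element. It is selected by the URA3 marker, which complements uracil auxotrophy and can be counterselected with 5-fluoroorotic acid. The annotation also picks up short remnants of bom, rop and lacI and a T7 promoter. These appear to be backbone leftovers rather than functional parts of the expression design.

The payload is the Zygosaccharomyces rouxii orthologue of YLL058W (ZYRO0B08338g, with the reserved name Hsu1), codon optimised for S. cerevisiae and cloned between retained SalI and AscI sites. It is driven by a constitutive glyceraldehyde-3-phosphate dehydrogenase (GAP) promoter and followed by the ADH1 terminator. The catalogue entry labels the promoter TDH1(GAP), whereas the automated annotation matches it to TDH3, so the exact gene of origin is ambiguous in the record. The annotation tool identifies the coding region by similarity to the S. cerevisiae YLL058W protein, described by inference as a cystathionine gamma-synthase-like enzyme of sulfur amino acid metabolism. This is a homology-based label, not a demonstrated activity of the Z. rouxii protein. No epitope tag or reporter is annotated. The stated purpose is expression of this orthologue in yeast under selection in medium lacking uracil. This would suit functional or complementation studies, although the record does not specify particular experiments.
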