Addgene plasmid #176565: pU-YLL058W-zr
Purpose: Expression of YLL058W from Zygosaccharomyces rouxii for auxotrophic selection in the absence of uracil
Depositing lab: Markus Ralser. Depositing organization: Francis Crick Institute.
Backbone
  Vector backbone: pU
  Vector type: Yeast Expression
Growth in bacteria
  Bacterial resistance: Ampicillin, 100 μg/mL
  Growth temperature: 37°C
  Growth strain: DH5alpha
  Copy number: High Copy
Gene/Insert
  Gene/Insert name: YLL058W-zr (alt names: Hsu1 (SGD reserved); ZYRO0B08338g)
  Species: Zygosaccharomyces rouxii
  Insert size (bp): 1721
  Mutation: Codon optimised for expression in S.cerevisae
  Promoter: TDH1(GAP)
  Cloning method: Restriction Enzyme; 5′ cloning site SalI (not destroyed); 3′ cloning site AscI (not destroyed)
Terms and licenses: Academic/Nonprofit Terms; Industry Terms: Not Available to Industry
How to cite: pU-YLL058W-zr was a gift from Markus Ralser (Addgene plasmid # 176565 ; http://n2t.net/addgene:176565 ; RRID:Addgene_176565)
